>Addgene plasmid #182535 | T7-Phi6-P2 | addgene full sequence | sequence record 360816 | Addgene NGS Result
GAACGACCGAGCGCAGCGAGTCAGTGAGCGAGGAAGCGGAAGAGCGCCCAATACGCAAACCGCCTCTCCC
CGCGCGTTGGCCGATTCATTAATGCAGCTGGCTTATCGAAATTAATACGACTCACTATAGGGAGACCCAA
GCTTCCAATACTACCGGAAAATTCGTGTCAAAGGATCGTATGGTCGCTGACTTCGAATACGCAGTCACGG
GCGGTGAGCAAGGCTCGCTGTTCGCTGCTTCGAAGGATGCCTCTCGTTTGAAGGAACAGTACGGGATAGA
TGTCCCGGACGGGTTTTTCTGCGAGCGGCGTCGTACCGCTATGGGTGGTCCGTTCGCGTTGAACGCTCCT
ATCATGGCCGTTGCGCAACCTGTGCGAAACAAAATTTACTCCAAGTACGCTTACACCTTTCACCATACTA
CTCGTCTTAATAAGGAGGAAAAGGTGAAAGAGTGGTCGTTGTGCGTCGCTACTGACGTATCCGACCACGA
CACGTTCTGGCCTGGATGGCTGCGGGATCTCATCTGTGATGAACTGCTCAACATGGGGTACGCTCCGTGG
TGGGTTAAGTTGTTCGAGACCTCGCTCAAACTGCCCGTTTACGTGGGCGCTCCTGCTCCTGAGCAGGGCC
ACACGTTGTTGGGTGATCCGTCCAACCCTGATCTCGAAGTTGGTCTCTCGTCCGGACAAGGGGCGACCGA
CCTCATGGGCACGTTGCTCATGAGTATCACCTACCTGGTGATGCAACTTGATCACACCGCTCCTCACCTC
AACAGTCGAATCAAGGACATGCCATCAGCATGCCGCTTTCTTGACTCGTATTGGCAAGGACACGAGGAGA
TCCGTCAGATCTCAAAATCTGATGATGCTATGCTTGGCTGGACCAAAGGTCGTGCTTTGGTTGGTGGTCA
TCGTTTGTTCGAGATGCTGAAAGAGGGTAAGGTTAACCCCTCACCTTACATGAAGATCTCCTACGAGCAC
GGTGGCGCCTTCCTTGGTGACATCCTGCTTTACGACTCGCGTCGTGAGCCTGGCTCTGCCATCTTCGTTG
GTAACATCAACTCAATGCTGAACAACCAGTTCAGCCCTGAGTACGGTGTCCAATCGGGCGTTCGCGACCG
ATCTAAGCGCAAACGGCCGTTCCCCGGTCTTGCTTGGGCGTCGATGAAAGATACCTACGGTGCCTGTCCG
ATCTACTCTGATGTGCTGGAGGCGATCGAGCGTTGCTGGTGGAACGCGTTCGGTGAGTCGTACCGTGCGT
ATCGTGAAGATATGCTTAAACGCGACACTCTCGAACTATCACGCTACGTTGCGTCGATGGCTCGTCAAGC
CGGGCTGGCTGAACTCACTCCCATTGATTTGGAGGTGCTTGCTGACCCGAACAAACTCCAGTATAAGTGG
ACCGAGGCCGATGTCTCGGCGAATATCCACGAGGTACTGATGCATGGCGTATCGGTCGAAAAGACTGAGC
GCTTTCTCCGTTCTGTAATGCCGAGGTAATCATGCCGATTGTCGTAACTCAAGCGCATATTGATCGTGTC
GGCATCGCCGCCGATCTGCTCGATGCGTCTCCTGTGTCGCTTCAAGTTCTTGGTCGCCCTACCAGTATTG
GCGAATTCCTCTGGATCTACTGGGTTACCTAAGGGTGTGGCCCTTCCGCATAGAACTGCCTGCGTCAGAT
TCTCGCATGCCAGAGATCCTATTTTTGGCAATCAAATCATTCCGGATACTGCGATTTTAAGTGTTGTTCC
ATTCCATCACGGTTTTGGAATGTTTACTACACTCGGATATTTGATATGTGGATTTCGAGTCGTCTTAATG
TATAGATTTGAAGAAGAGCTGTTTTTACGATCCCTTCAGGATTACAAAATTCAAAGTGCGTTGCTAGTAC
CAACCCTATTTTCATTCTTCGCCAAAAGCACTCTGATTGACAAATACGATTTATCTAATTTACACGAAAT
TGCTTCTGGGGGCGCACCTCTTTCGAAAGAAGTCGGGGAAGCGGTTGCAAAACGCTTCCATCTTCCAGGG
ATACGACAAGGATATGGGCTCACTGAGACTACATCAGCTATTCTGATTACACCCGAGGGGGATGATAAAC
CGGGCGCGGTCGGTAAAGTTGTTCCATTTTTTGAAGCGAAGGTTGTGGATCTGGATACCGGGAAAACGCT
GGGCGTTAATCAGAGAGGCGAATTATGTGTCAGAGGACCTATGATTATGTCCGGTTATGTAAACAATCCG
GAAGCGACCAACGCCTTGATTGACAAGGATGGATGGCTACATTCTGGAGACATAGCTTACTGGGACGAAG
ACGAACACTTCTTCATAGTTGACCGCTTGAAGTCTTTAATTAAATACAAAGGATATCAGGTGGCCCCCGC
TGAATTGGAATCGATATTGTTACAACACCCCAACATCTTCGACGCGGGCGTGGCAGGTCTTCCCGACGAT
GACGCCGGTGAACTTCCCGCCGCCGTTGTTGTTTTGGAGCACGGAAAGACGATGACGGAAAAAGAGATCG
TGGATTACGTCGCCAGTCAAGTAACAACCGCGAAAAAGTTGCGCGGAGGAGTTGTGTTTGTGGACGAAGT
ACCGAAAGGTCTTACCGGAAAACTCGACGCAAGAAAAATCAGAGAGATCCTCATAAAGGCCAAGAAGGGC
GGAAAGTCCAAATTGTAAAATGTAACTGTATTCAGCGATGACGAAATTCTTAGCTATTGTAATCCTCCGA
GGGGGCGAGCTCCCAAAAAAAAAAAAAAAAAAAAAAAAAAAAAACCGAATTGGCATCACCGGCGCCACAG
GTGCGGTTGCTGGCGCCTATATCGCCGACATCACCGATGGGGAAGATCGGGCTCGCCACTTCGGGCTCAT
GAGCGCTTGTTTCGGCGTGGGTATGGTGGCAGGCCCCGTGGCCGGGGGACTGTTGGGCGCCATCTCCTTG
CATGCACCATTCCTTGCGGCGGCGGTGCTCAACGGCCTCAACCTACTACTGGGCTGCTTCCTAATGCAGG
AGTCGCATAAGGGAGAGCGTCGAATGGTGCACTCTCAGTACAATCTGCTCTGATGCCGCATAGTTAAGCC
AGCCCCGACACCCGCCAACACCCGCTGACGCGCCCTGACGGGCTTGTCTGCTCCCGGCATCCGCTTACAG
ACAAGCTGTGACCGTCTCCGGGAGCTGCATGTGTCAGAGGTTTTCACCGTCATCACCGAAACGCGCGAGA
CGAAAGGGCCTCGTGATACGCCTATTTTTATAGGTTAATGTCATGATAATAATGGTTTCTTAGACGTCAG
GTGGCACTTTTCGGGGAAATGTGCGCGGAACCCCTATTTGTTTATTTTTCTAAATACATTCAAATATGTA
TCCGCTCATGAGACAATAACCCTGATAAATGCTTCAATAATATTGAAAAAGGAAGAGTATGAGTATTCAA
CATTTCCGTGTCGCCCTTATTCCCTTTTTTGCGGCATTTTGCCTTCCTGTTTTTGCTCACCCAGAAACGC
TGGTGAAAGTAAAAGATGCTGAAGATCAGTTGGGTGCACGAGTGGGTTACATCGAACTGGATCTCAACAG
CGGTAAGATCCTTGAGAGTTTTCGCCCCGAAGAACGTTTTCCAATGATGAGCACTTTTAAAGTTCTGCTA
TGTGGCGCGGTATTATCCCGTATTGACGCCGGGCAAGAGCAACTCGGTCGCCGCATACACTATTCTCAGA
ATGACTTGGTTGAGTACTCACCAGTCACAGAAAAGCATCTTACGGATGGCATGACAGTAAGAGAATTATG
CAGTGCTGCCATAACCATGAGTGATAACACTGCGGCCAACTTACTTCTGACAACGATCGGAGGACCGAAG
GAGCTAACCGCTTTTTTGCACAACATGGGGGATCATGTAACTCGCCTTGATCGTTGGGAACCGGAGCTGA
ATGAAGCCATACCAAACGACGAGCGTGACACCACGATGCCTGTAGCAATGGCAACAACGTTGCGCAAACT
ATTAACTGGCGAACTACTTACTCTAGCTTCCCGGCAACAATTAATAGACTGGATGGAGGCGGATAAAGTT
GCAGGACCACTTCTGCGCTCGGCCCTTCCGGCTGGCTGGTTTATTGCTGATAAATCTGGAGCCGGTGAGC
GTGGGTCTCGCGGTATCATTGCAGCACTGGGGCCAGATGGTAAGCCCTCCCGTATCGTAGTTATCTACAC
GACGGGGAGTCAGGCAACTATGGATGAACGAAATAGACAGATCGCTGAGATAGGTGCCTCACTGATTAAG
CATTGGTAACTGTCAGACCAAGTTTACTCATATATACTTTAGATTGATTTAAAACTTCATTTTTAATTTA
AAAGGATCTAGGTGAAGATCCTTTTTGATAATCTCATGACCAAAATCCCTTAACGTGAGTTTTCGTTCCA
CTGAGCGTCAGACCCCGTAGAAAAGATCAAAGGATCTTCTTGAGATCCTTTTTTTCTGCGCGTAATCTGC
TGCTTGCAAACAAAAAAACCACCGCTACCAGCGGTGGTTTGTTTGCCGGATCAAGAGCTACCAACTCTTT
TTCCGAAGGTAACTGGCTTCAGCAGAGCGCAGATACCAAATACTGTTCTTCTAGTGTAGCCGTAGTTAGG
CCACCACTTCAAGAACTCTGTAGCACCGCCTACATACCTCGCTCTGCTAATCCTGTTACCAGTGGCTGCT
GCCAGTGGCGATAAGTCGTGTCTTACCGGGTTGGACTCAAGACGATAGTTACCGGATAAGGCGCAGCGGT
CGGGCTGAACGGGGGGTTCGTGCACACAGCCCAGCTTGGAGCGAACGACCTACACCGAACTGAGATACCT
ACAGCGTGAGCTATGAGAAAGCGCCACGCTTCCCGAAGGGAGAAAGGCGGACAGGTATCCGGTAAGCGGC
AGGGTCGGAACAGGAGAGCGCACGAGGGAGCTTCCAGGGGGAAACGCCTGGTATCTTTATAGTCCTGTCG
GGTTTCGCCACCTCTGACTTGAGCGTCGATTTTTGTGATGCTCGTCAGGGGGGCGGAGCCTATGGAAAAA
CGCCAGCAACGCGGCCTTTTTACGGTTCCTGGCCTTTTGCTGGCCTTTTGCTCACATGTTCTTTCCTGCG
TTATCCCCTGATTCTGTGGATAACCGTATTACCGCCTTTGAGTGAGCTGATACCGCTCGCCGCAGCC
Features (pLannotate 1.2.2; 12 found; start..end, strand, type, name):
      1..42      +  rep_origin     RSF ori (fragment): Plasmids containing the RSF 1030 origin of replication can be propagated in E. coli cells that contain additional plasmids with compatible origins.
     44..102     +  CDS            lacI (fragment): lac repressor; lacI; The lac repressor binds to the lac operator to inhibit transcription in E. coli. This inhibition can be relieved by adding lactose or isopropyl-β-D-thiogalactopyranoside (IPTG).
    113..131     +  promoter       T7 promoter: promoter for bacteriophage T7 RNA polymerase
    153..1496    +  CDS            P2 (fragment): RDRP_BPPH6 - Experimental evidence at protein level: Swiss-Prot protein existence level 1. Rna-dependent RNA polymerase part of the packaging complex that packages the viral RNA segments, replicate them into a double- stranded form and transcribe them. From Pseudomonas phage phi6 (Bacteriophage phi-6).
   1502..1609    +  CDS            P4 (fragment): P4_BPPH6 - Experimental evidence at protein level: Swiss-Prot protein existence level 1. Packaging motor with helicase and translocase activities. Part of the packaging complex that packages the viral RNA segments, replicate them into a double-stranded form and transcribe them. is one of the structural proteins of the polyhedral procapsid, which is responsible for genomic replication and transcription. Displays single- stranded RNA-stimulated NTPase activity. From Pseudomonas phage phi6 (Bacteriophage phi-6).
   1613..2678    +  CDS            luciferase (fragment): firefly luciferase; luc
   2782..3033    +  CDS            TcR (fragment): tetracycline efflux protein; tet; confers resistance to tetracycline
   3034..3082    -  misc_feature   bom (fragment): basis of mobility region from pBR322
   3184..3219    -  CDS            rop (fragment): Rop protein, which maintains plasmids at low copy number; rop
   3314..3418    +  promoter       AmpR promoter: bla
   3419..4279    +  CDS            AmpR: β-lactamase; bla; confers resistance to ampicillin, carbenicillin, and related antibiotics
   4450..5038    +  rep_origin     ori: high-copy-number ColE1/pMB1/pBR322/pUC origin of replication
