[The description below was written by a language model from this plasmid's Addgene catalogue record and pLannotate feature annotations shown in this document.]
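Description:
T7-Phi6-P2 is a 5,177 bp high-copy bacterial plasmid that serves as a template for producing RNA corresponding to the P2 region of Pseudomonas virus phi6, an enveloped double-stranded RNA bacteriophage. It is built on the T7-CMVtrans-FFLuc-polyA backbone and is propagated in E. coli through a ColE1/pUC-type origin of replication, with selection by ampicillin resistance from a complete β-lactamase gene under its own promoter. The annotation also picks up short fragments of an RSF origin, lacI, the tetracycline resistance gene, bom and rop. These appear to be non-functional remnants of the backbone's cloning history rather than working elements.

The payload is a 1,474 bp phi6 segment cloned between retained HindIII and EcoRI sites immediately downstream of a T7 promoter. The feature table shows that most of this insert matches a partial coding sequence for P2, the viral RNA-dependent RNA polymerase that replicates and transcribes the phage genome segments. It is followed by a short stretch matching the start of the adjacent P4 packaging NTPase gene. A truncated firefly luciferase coding sequence inherited from the parental vector lies directly after the insert, and the record does not indicate that it has any role here.

Although catalogued as a bacterial expression vector, the P2 sequence is only a fragment, and the stated purpose is RNA rather than protein production: T7 RNA polymerase transcribes the insert to give a defined phi6 RNA. The associated publication describes an RT-qPCR method for direct quantification of enveloped RNA viruses, which suggests use of this transcript as a quantification standard or control, although the record does not say so explicitly.
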