Addgene plasmid #182535: T7-Phi6-P2
Purpose: Template for production of Phi6 P2 RNA
Depositing lab: Peter Sarin. Depositing organization: University of Helsinki. Publication: An improved RT-qPCR method for direct quantification of enveloped RNA viruses. Gregorova P, Heinonen MK, Sarin LP. MethodsX. 2022 May 23;9:101737. doi: 10.1016/j.mex.2022.101737. eCollection 2022. PubMed 35669085.
Backbone
  Vector backbone: T7-CMVtrans-FFLuc-polyA
  Backbone size w/o insert (bp): 3703
  Total vector size (bp): 5177
  Vector type: Bacterial Expression
Growth in bacteria
  Bacterial resistance: Ampicillin, 100 μg/mL
  Growth temperature: 37°C
  Growth strain: DH5alpha
  Copy number: High Copy
Gene/Insert
  Gene/Insert name: P2 pol
  Species: Pseudomonas virus phi6
  Insert size (bp): 1474
  GenBank ID: NC_003715.1
  Promoter: T7 promoter
  Cloning method: Restriction Enzyme; 5′ cloning site HindIII (not destroyed); 3′ cloning site EcoRI (not destroyed)
  Sequencing primers: 5′ TAATACGACTCACTATAGGG; 3′ GGTAGGGCGACCAAGAACTT
Terms and licenses: Academic/Nonprofit Terms; Industry Terms: Not Available to Industry
How to cite: T7-Phi6-P2 was a gift from Peter Sarin (Addgene plasmid # 182535 ; http://n2t.net/addgene:182535 ; RRID:Addgene_182535)
